Addgene plasmid #193317: KAN(G418)-TET-OFF – ubiquitin – LEU – 4FLAG
Purpose: Doxycycline-induced transcriptional regulation and Ubiquitin - LEU - 4xFLAG N-terminal tagging. Ubiquitin is cleaved off, resulting in an unstable protein with an N-terminal leucine.
Depositing lab: Rob Mitra. Depositing organization: Washington University in Saint Louis. Publication: A Suite of New Strain Construction Vectors for Gene Expression Knockdown in Budding Yeast. Shively CA, Dong F, Mitra RD. ACS Synth Biol. 2023 Jan 17. doi: 10.1021/acssynbio.2c00547. PubMed 36650116.
Backbone
  Vector backbone: Unknown
  Total vector size (bp): 5420
  Vector type: Bacterial Expression
  Selectable markers: Kanamycin (select with G418)
Growth in bacteria
  Bacterial resistance: Ampicillin, 100 μg/mL
  Growth temperature: 37°C
  Growth strain: DH5alpha
  Copy number: Unknown
Gene/Insert
  Gene/Insert name: Ubiquitin - Leucine - 4FLAG N-terminal tagging
  Species: S. cerevisiae (budding yeast)
  Tag / fusion protein: 4FLAG (N terminal on insert)
Terms and licenses: Academic/Nonprofit Terms; Industry Terms: Not Available to Industry
How to cite: KAN(G418)-TET-OFF – ubiquitin – LEU – 4FLAG was a gift from Rob Mitra (Addgene plasmid # 193317 ; http://n2t.net/addgene:193317 ; RRID:Addgene_193317)
