[The description below was written by a language model from this plasmid's Addgene catalogue record and pLannotate feature annotations shown in this document.]
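Description:
KAN(G418)-TET-OFF – ubiquitin – LEU – 4FLAG is an E. coli-propagated template plasmid from a set of strain-construction vectors for knocking down gene expression in budding yeast. The backbone is recorded as unknown, but the annotated features (high-copy ColE1/pUC origin, f1 origin, ampicillin resistance, lacZα fragment, lac promoter/operator, flanking T7 and T3 promoters, and pBluescript polylinker remnants) point to a pBluescript-type cloning vector. No yeast replication origin is annotated, which fits a cassette meant for integration into the yeast genome rather than episomal maintenance, although the record does not spell out how the cassette is delivered. The catalogue lists a size of 5,420 bp, whereas the sequenced record behind the feature table is 5,295 nt.

The payload sits between the T7 and T3 promoters. It begins with a kanMX marker, which allows G418 selection in yeast, followed by an ADH1 terminator that likely insulates the downstream region from upstream transcription. Next comes a tetracycline response element (annotated as a fragment of the seven-tetO array), then a ubiquitin coding sequence and repeated FLAG epitopes, described in the catalogue as 4xFLAG. The tetO-based promoter places the tagged gene under doxycycline-responsive transcriptional control; the tetracycline-controlled transactivator that such a system requires is not annotated on this plasmid. At the protein level, the N-terminal ubiquitin is cleaved off after translation, exposing a leucine as the new N-terminal residue ahead of the FLAG tags. Leucine is a destabilising residue under the N-end rule, so the tagged protein is unstable. Combining transcriptional shutoff with rapid turnover is intended to deplete a target protein efficiently, while the FLAG tags allow its detection.
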