Features (pLannotate 1.2.2; 20 found; start..end, strand, type, name):
    236..824     -  rep_origin     ori: high-copy-number ColE1/pMB1/pBR322/pUC origin of replication
    995..1855    -  CDS            AmpR: β-lactamase; bla; confers resistance to ampicillin, carbenicillin, and related antibiotics
   1856..1960    -  promoter       AmpR promoter: bla
   1987..2345    +  rep_origin     f1 ori (sequence partly withheld): f1 bacteriophage origin of replication; arrow indicates direction of (+) strand synthesis
   2447..2602    -  CDS            lacZα (fragment): LacZα fragment of β-galactosidase; lacZ fragment
   2610..2628    +  promoter       T7 promoter: promoter for bacteriophage T7 RNA polymerase
   2650..4006    -  gene           kanMX: yeast selectable marker conferring kanamycin resistance (Wach et al., 1994)
   4037..4224    +  terminator     ADH1 terminator: S. cerevisiae ADH1; transcription terminator for the S. cerevisiae alcohol dehydrogenase 1 (ADH1) gene
   4269..4441    +  protein_bind   tetracycline response element (fragment): contains seven copies of the tetracycline operator tetO tetracycline repressor TetR
   4614..4633    -  misc_feature   MCS (fragment): pBluescript multiple cloning site
   4634..4861    +  CDS            UBIQ_COPCO: Experimental evidence at protein level: Swiss-Prot protein existence level 1. Ubiquitin exists either covalently attached to another protein, or free (unanchored). When covalently bound, it is conjugated to target proteins via an isopeptide bond either as a monomer (monoubiquitin), a polymer linked via different Lys residues of the ubiquitin (polyubiquitin chains) or a linear polymer linked via the initiator Met of the ubiquitin (linear polyubiquitin chains). Polyubiquitin chains, when attached to a target protein, have different functions depending on the Lys residue of the ubiquitin that is
   4910..4933    +  CDS            3xFLAG (fragment): three tandem FLAG® epitope tags, followed by an enterokinase cleavage site
   4946..4963    +  CDS            3xFLAG (fragment): three tandem FLAG® epitope tags
   4973..4989    +  CDS            FLAG (fragment): FLAG® epitope tag, followed by an enterokinase cleavage site
   5017..5077    -  misc_feature   MCS (fragment): pBluescript multiple cloning site
   5090..5108    -  promoter       T3 promoter: promoter for bacteriophage T3 RNA polymerase
   5153..5169    -  protein_bind   lac operator: The lac repressor binds to the lac operator to inhibit transcription in E. coli. This inhibition can be relieved by adding lactose or isopropyl-β-D-thiogalactopyranoside (IPTG). lac repressor encoded by lacI
   5177..5207    -  promoter       lac promoter: promoter for the E. coli lac operon
   5222..5243    -  protein_bind   CAP binding site: CAP binding activates transcription in the presence of cAMP. E. coli catabolite activator protein
   5256..53      -  CDS            lacI (fragment) (across the origin): lac repressor; lacI; The lac repressor binds to the lac operator to inhibit transcription in E. coli. This inhibition can be relieved by adding lactose or isopropyl-β-D-thiogalactopyranoside (IPTG).
>Addgene plasmid #193317 | KAN(G418)-TET-OFF – ubiquitin – LEU – 4FLAG | addgene full sequence | sequence record 383630 | Addgene NGS Result
TGCATTAATGAATCGGCCAACGCGCGGGGAGAGGCGGTTTGCGTATTGGGCGCTCTTCCGCTTCCTCGCT
CACTGACTCGCTGCGCTCGGTCGTTCGGCTGCGGCGAGCGGTATCAGCTCACTCAAAGGCGGTAATACGG
TTATCCACAGAATCAGGGGATAACGCAGGAAAGAACATGTGAGCAAAAGGCCAGCAAAAGGCCAGGAACC
GTAAAAAGGCCGCGTTGCTGGCGTTTTTCCATAGGCTCCGCCCCCCTGACGAGCATCACAAAAATCGACG
CTCAAGTCAGAGGTGGCGAAACCCGACAGGACTATAAAGATACCAGGCGTTTCCCCCTGGAAGCTCCCTC
GTGCGCTCTCCTGTTCCGACCCTGCCGCTTACCGGATACCTGTCCGCCTTTCTCCCTTCGGGAAGCGTGG
CGCTTTCTCATAGCTCACGCTGTAGGTATCTCAGTTCGGTGTAGGTCGTTCGCTCCAAGCTGGGCTGTGT
GCACGAACCCCCCGTTCAGCCCGACCGCTGCGCCTTATCCGGTAACTATCGTCTTGAGTCCAACCCGGTA
AGACACGACTTATCGCCACTGGCAGCAGCCACTGGTAACAGGATTAGCAGAGCGAGGTATGTAGGCGGTG
CTACAGAGTTCTTGAAGTGGTGGCCTAACTACGGCTACACTAGAAGAACAGTATTTGGTATCTGCGCTCT
GCTGAAGCCAGTTACCTTCGGAAAAAGAGTTGGTAGCTCTTGATCCGGCAAACAAACCACCGCTGGTAGC
GGTGGTTTTTTTGTTTGCAAGCAGCAGATTACGCGCAGAAAAAAAGGATCTCAAGAAGATCCTTTGATCT
TTTCTACGGGGTCTGACGCTCAGTGGAACGAAAACTCACGTTAAGGGATTTTGGTCATGAGATTATCAAA
AAGGATCTTCACCTAGATCCTTTTAAATTAAAAATGAAGTTTTAAATCAATCTAAAGTATATATGAGTAA
ACTTGGTCTGACAGTTACCAATGCTTAATCAGTGAGGCACCTATCTCAGCGATCTGTCTATTTCGTTCAT
CCATAGTTGCCTGACTCCCCGTCGTGTAGATAACTACGATACGGGAGGGCTTACCATCTGGCCCCAGTGC
TGCAATGATACCGCGAGACCCACGCTCACCGGCTCCAGATTTATCAGCAATAAACCAGCCAGCCGGAAGG
GCCGAGCGCAGAAGTGGTCCTGCAACTTTATCCGCCTCCATCCAGTCTATTAATTGTTGCCGGGAAGCTA
GAGTAAGTAGTTCGCCAGTTAATAGTTTGCGCAACGTTGTTGCCATTGCTACAGGCATCGTGGTGTCACG
CTCGTCGTTTGGTATGGCTTCATTCAGCTCCGGTTCCCAACGATCAAGGCGAGTTACATGATCCCCCATG
TTGTGCAAAAAAGCGGTTAGCTCCTTCGGTCCTCCGATCGTTGTCAGAAGTAAGTTGGCCGCAGTGTTAT
CACTCATGGTTATGGCAGCACTGCATAATTCTCTTACTGTCATGCCATCCGTAAGATGCTTTTCTGTGAC
TGGTGAGTACTCAACCAAGTCATTCTGAGAATAGTGTATGCGGCGACCGAGTTGCTCTTGCCCGGCGTCA
ATACGGGATAATACCGCGCCACATAGCAGAACTTTAAAAGTGCTCATCATTGGAAAACGTTCTTCGGGGC
GAAAACTCTCAAGGATCTTACCGCTGTTGAGATCCAGTTCGATGTAACCCACTCGTGCACCCAACTGATC
TTCAGCATCTTTTACTTTCACCAGCGTTTCTGGGTGAGCAAAAACAGGAAGGCAAAATGCCGCAAAAAAG
GGAATAAGGGCGACACGGAAATGTTGAATACTCATACTCTTCCTTTTTCAATATTATTGAAGCATTTATC
AGGGTTATTGTCTCATGAGCGGATACATATTTGAATGTATTTAGAAAAATAAACAAATAGGGGTTCCGCG
CACATTTCCCCGAAAAGTGCCACCTG
[124 nt withheld, positions 1987-2110]
C
[91 nt withheld, positions 2112-2202]
A
[49 nt withheld, positions 2204-2252]
CCTTTGACGTTGGAGTCCACGTTCTTT
[37 nt withheld, positions 2280-2316]
ACCCTATCTCGGTCTATTCTTTTGATTTATAAGGGATTTTGCCGATTTCGGCCTATTGGTTAAAAAAATG
AGCTGATTTAACAAAAATTTAACGCGAATTTTAACAAAATATTAACGCTTACAATTTCCATTCGCCATTC
AGGCTGCGCAACTGTTGGGAAGGGCGATCGGTGCGGGCCTCTTCGCTATTACGCCAGCTGGCGAAAGGGG
GATGTGCTGCAAGGCGATTAAGTTGGGTAACGCCAGGGTTTTCCCAGTCACGACGTTGTAAAACGACGGC
CAGTGAGCGCGCGTAATACGACTCACTATAGGGCGAATTGGGTACCGGGCCCACAGTATAGCGACCAGCA
TTCACATACGATTGACGCATGATATTACTTTCTGCGCACTTAACTTCGCATCTGGGCAGATGATGTCGAG
GCGAAAAAAAATATAAATCACGCTAACATTTGATTAAAATAGAACAACTACAATATAAAAAAACTATACA
AATGACAAGTTCTTGAAAACAAGAATCTTTTTATTGTCAGTACTGATTAGAAAAACTCATCGAGCATCAA
ATGAAACTGCAATTTATTCATATCAGGATTATCAATACCATATTTTTGAAAAAGCCGTTTCTGTAATGAA
GGAGAAAACTCACCGAGGCAGTTCCATAGGATGGCAAGATCCTGGTATCGGTCTGCGATTCCGACTCGTC
CAACATCAATACAACCTATTAATTTCCCCTCGTCAAAAATAAGGTTATCAAGTGAGAAATCACCATGAGT
GACGACTGAATCCGGTGAGAATGGCAAAAGCTTATGCATTTCTTTCCAGACTTGTTCAACAGGCCAGCCA
TTACGCTCGTCATCAAAATCACTCGCATCAACCAAACCGTTATTCATTCGTGATTGCGCCTGAGCGAGAC
GAAATACGCGATCGCTGTTAAAAGGACAATTACAAACAGGAATCGAATGCAACCGGCGCAGGAACACTGC
CAGCGCATCAACAATATTTTCACCTGAATCAGGATATTCTTCTAATACCTGGAATGCTGTTTTGCCGGGG
ATCGCAGTGGTGAGTAACCATGCATCATCAGGAGTACGGATAAAATGCTTGATGGTCGGAAGAGGCATAA
ATTCCGTCAGCCAGTTTAGTCTGACCATCTCATCTGTAACATCATTGGCAACGCTACCTTTGCCATGTTT
CAGAAACAACTCTGGCGCATCGGGCTTCCCATACAATCGATAGATTGTCGCACCTGATTGCCCGACATTA
TCGCGAGCCCATTTATACCCATATAAATCAGCATCCATGTTGGAATTTAATCGCGGCCTCGAAACGTGAG
TCTTTTCCTTACCCATGGTTGTTTATGTTCGGATGTGATGTGAGAACTGTATCCTAGCAAGATTTTAAAA
GGAAGTATATGAAAGAAGAACCTCAGTGGCAAATCCTAACCTTTTATATTTCTCTACAGGGGCGCGGCGT
GGGGACAATTCAACGCGTCTGTGAGGGGAGCGTTTCCCTGCTCGCAGGTCTGCAGCGAGGAGCCGTAATT
TTTGCTTCGCGCCGTGCGGCCATCAAAATGTATGGATGCAAATGATTATACATGGGGATGTATGGGCTAA
ATGTACGGGCGACAGTCACATCATGCCCCTGAGCTGCGCACGTCAAGACTGTCAAGGAGGGTATTCTGGG
CCTCCATGTCTCTCGAGTAATTCGCGCCACTTCTAAATAAGCGAATTTCTTATGATTTATGATTTTTATT
ATTAAATAAGTTATAAAAAAAATAAGTGTATACAAATTTTAAAGTGACTCTTAGGTTTTAAAACGAAAAT
TCTTATTCTTGAGTAACTCTTTCCTGTAGGTCAGGTTGCTTTCTCAGGTATAGTATGAGGTCGCTCTTAT
TGACCACACCTCTACCGGCAGATCCGCTAGGGATAACAGGGTAATATAGATCAATTCCTCGATCGAGTTT
ACCACTCCCTATCAGTGATAGAGAAAAGTGAAAGTCGAGTTTACCACTCCCTATCAGTGATAGAGAAAAG
TGAAAGTCGAGTTTACCACTCCCTATCAGTGATAGAGAAAAGTGAAAGTCGAGTTTACCACTCCCTATCA
GTGATAGAGAAAAGTGAAAGTCGAGCTCGGTACCCTATGGCATGCATGTGCTCTGTATGTATATAAAACT
CTTGTTTTCTTCTTTTCTCTAAATATTCTTTCCTTATACATTAGGTCCTTTGTAGCATAAATTACTATAC
TTCTATAGACACGCAAACACAAATACACACACTAAATTACCGGATCAATTCGGGGGATCGACGGTATCGA
TAAGCTTATGCAAATTTTCGTCAAGACTTTAACCGGTAAGACTATTACCCTGGAAGTTGAATCTTCTGAC
ACTATTGACAATGTCAAGTCCAAGATCCAAGACAAGGAAGGTATTCCACCTGACCAACAAAGATTGATCT
TTGCTGGTAAGCAATTGGAAGATGGTAGAACTTTGTCCGACTACAACATCCAAAAGGAATCTACTCTACA
CTTGGTCTTGAGATTGAGAGGTGGTTTGAAGCTTACCATGGCAGATTACAAAGACGATGATGACAAGTCA
AGTGACTATAAGGATGACGATGACAAGAGCAGTGATTATAAAGATGATGACGATAAATCATCTGACTACA
AGGACGACGATGATAAAGTTCCAGATTACGCTGCTCAGTGCGAATTCCTGCAGCCCGGGGGATCCACTAG
TTCTAGAGCGGCCGCCACCGCGGTGGAGCTCCAGCTTTTGTTCCCTTTAGTGAGGGTTAATTGCGCGCTT
GGCGTAATCATGGTCATAGCTGTTTCCTGTGTGAAATTGTTATCCGCTCACAATTCCACACAACATACGA
GCCGGAAGCATAAAGTGTAAAGCCTGGGGTGCCTAATGAGTGAGCTAACTCACATTAATTGCGTTGCGCT
CACTGCCCGCTTTCCAGTCGGGAAACCTGTCGTGCCAGC
